>Addgene plasmid #114223 | pMXLC_dFe | addgene full sequence | sequence record 224803 | Addgene NGS Result
CACTCTGTGACTTGGTCTCAACGAGGAGTGAGACCGGCCTAGCAGGTGTGAGTTTGCAGCTGGCACGACA
GGTTTCCCGACTGGAAAGCGGGCAGTGAGCGCAACGCAATTAATGTGAGTTAGCTCACTCATTAGGCACC
CCAGGCTTTACACTTTATGCTTCCGGCTCGTATGTTGTGTGGAATTGTGAGCGGATAACAATTTCACACA
GGAAACAGCTATGACCATGATTACGCCAAGCTTGCATGCCTGCAGGTCGACTCTAGAGGATCCCCGGGTA
CCGAGCTCGAATTCACTGGCCGTCGTTTTACAACGTCGTGACTGGGAAAACCCTGGCGTTACCCAACTTA
ATCGCCTTGCAGCACATCCCCCTTTCGCCAGCTGGCGTAATAGCGAAGAGGCCCGCACCGATCGCCCTTC
CCAACAGTTGCGCAGCCTGAATGGCGAATGGCGCCTGATGCGGTATTTTCTCCTTACGCATCTGTGCGGT
ATTTCACACCGCATATGGTGCACTCTCAGTACAATCTGCTCTGATGCCGCATAGTTAAGCCAGCCCCGAC
ACCCGCCAACACCCGCTGACGCGCCCTGACGGGCTTGTCTGCTCCCGGCATCCGCTTACAGACAAGCTGT
GACAAGTACCACCTGGAACGCCAAAGGTCTCACGCTCAACTGAGACCAAGTCACGAAGTGTGCGGCCGCC
TTCAGCGGCCGCACGAATAAATACCTGTGACGGAAGATCACTTCGCAGAATAAATAAATCCTGGTGTCCC
TGTTGATACCGGGAAGCCCTGGGCCAACTTTTGGCGAAAATGAGACGTTGATCGGCACGTAAGAGGTTCC
AACTTTCACCATAATGAAATAAGATCACTACCGGGCGTATTTTTTGAGTTATCGAGATTTTCAGGAGCTA
AGGAAGCTAAAATGGAGAAAAAAATCACTGGATATACCACCGTTGATATATCCCAATGGCATCGTAAAGA
ACATTTTGAGGCATTTCAGTCAGTTGCTCAATGTACCTATAACCAGACCGTTCAGCTGGATATTACGGCC
TTTTTAAAGACCGTAAAGAAAAATAAGCACAAGTTTTATCCGGCCTTTATTCACATTCTTGCCCGCCTGA
TGAATGCTCATCCGGAGTTCCGTATGGCAATGAAAGACGGTGAGCTGGTGATATGGGATAGTGTTCACCC
TTGTTACACCGTTTTCCATGAGCAAACTGAAACGTTTTCATCGCTCTGGAGTGAATACCACGACGATTTC
CGGCAGTTTCTACACATATATTCGCAAGATGTGGCGTGTTACGGTGAAAACCTGGCCTATTTCCCTAAAG
GGTTTATTGAGAATATGTTTTTCGTCTCAGCCAATCCCTGGGTGAGTTTCACCAGTTTTGATTTAAACGT
GGCCAATATGGACAACTTCTTCGCCCCCGTTTTCACCATGGGCAAATATTATACGCAAGGCGACAAGGTG
CTGATGCCGCTGGCGATTCAGGTTCATCATGCCGTTTGTGATGGCTTCCATGTCGGCAGAATGCTTAATG
AATTACAACAGTACTGCGATGAGTGGCAGGGCGGGGCGTAAGAGCCTGTTTAATAAGATGATCTTCTTGA
GATCGTTTTGGTCTGCGCGTAATCTCTTGCTCTGAAAACGAAAAAACCGCCTTGCAGGGCGGTTTTTCGA
AGGTTCTCTGAGCTACCAACTCTTTGAACCGAGGTAACTGGCTTGGAGGAGCGCAGTCACCAAAACTTGT
CCTTTCAGTTTAGCCTTAACCGGCGCATGACTTCAAGACTAACTCCTCTAAATCAATTACCAGTGGCTGC
TGCCAGTGGTGCTTTTGCATGTCTTTCCGGGTTGGACTCAAGACGATAGTTACCGGATAAGGCGCAGCGG
TCGGACTGAACGGGGGGTTCGTGCATACAGTCCAGCTTGGAGCGAACTGCCTACCCGGAACTGAGTGTCA
GGCGTGGAATGAGACAAACGCGGCCATAACAGCGGAATGACACCGGTAAACCGAAAGGCAGGAACAGGAG
AGCGCACGAGGGAGCCGCCAGGGGGAAACGCCTGGTATCTTTATAGTCCTGTCGGGTTTCGCCACCACTG
ATTTGAGCGTCAGATTTCGTGATGCTTGTCAGGGGGGCGGAGCCTATGGAAAAACGGCTTTGCCGCGGCC
CTCTCACTTCCCTGTTAAGTATCTTCCTGGCATCTTCCAGGAAATCTCCGCCCCGTTCGTAAGCCATTTC
CGCTCGCCGCAGTCGAACGACCGAGCGTAGCGAGTCAGTGAGCGAGGAAGCGGAATATATCCTGTATCAC
ATATTCTGCTGACGCACCGGTGCAGCCTTTTTTCTCCTGCCACATGAAGCACTTCACTGACACCCTCATC
AGTGCCAACATAGTAAGCCAGTATACACTCCGCTAGCGCGCAAGCGGCCGCA
Features (pLannotate 1.2.2; 12 found; start..end, strand, type, name):
     55..98      +  CDS            lacI (fragment): lac repressor; lacI; The lac repressor binds to the lac operator to inhibit transcription in E. coli. This inhibition can be relieved by adding lactose or isopropyl-β-D-thiogalactopyranoside (IPTG).
    111..132     +  protein_bind   CAP binding site: CAP binding activates transcription in the presence of cAMP. E. coli catabolite activator protein
    147..177     +  promoter       lac promoter: promoter for the E. coli lac operon
    185..201     +  protein_bind   lac operator: The lac repressor binds to the lac operator to inhibit transcription in E. coli. This inhibition can be relieved by adding lactose or isopropyl-β-D-thiogalactopyranoside (IPTG). lac repressor encoded by lacI
    238..294     -  misc_feature   MCS: pUC18/19 multiple cloning site
    291..448     +  CDS            lacZα (fragment): LacZα fragment of β-galactosidase; lacZ fragment
    454..553     -  misc_feature   bom (fragment): basis of mobility region from pBR322
    819..921     +  promoter       cat promoter: promoter of the E. coli cat gene encoding chloramphenicol acetyltransferase
    922..1578    +  CDS            cat: CAT_ECOLX - Experimental evidence at protein level: Swiss-Prot protein existence level 1. This enzyme is an effector of chloramphenicol resistance in bacteria. From Escherichia coli. This protein is used as a marker in many commonly used cloning vectors, such as pACYC184.
   1607..2152    +  rep_origin     p15A ori: Plasmids containing the medium-copy-number p15A origin of replication can be propagated in E. coli cells that contain a second plasmid with the ColE1 origin.
   2240..2295    +  rep_origin     RSF ori (fragment): Plasmids containing the RSF 1030 origin of replication can be propagated in E. coli cells that contain additional plasmids with compatible origins.
   2394..2415    -  misc_feature   bom (fragment): basis of mobility region from pBR322
