[The description below was written by a language model from this plasmid's Addgene catalogue record and pLannotate feature annotations shown in this document.]
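Description:
pMXLC_dFe is a small (about 2.4 kb) synthetic-biology assembly vector built on the pMXLC backbone for MetClo, a methylase-assisted hierarchical DNA assembly scheme that uses a single type IIS restriction enzyme across successive assembly levels. This version is set up for BsaI-based MetClo and carries the "d-e" adaptor sequence type, which identifies the flanking adaptor pair an assembled fragment will have when it is passed on to the next round. The feature table does not annotate the BsaI sites, adaptor sequences or any methylase recognition sequences, so their exact layout cannot be read from the record.

The plasmid replicates in E. coli from a p15A origin, listed as low copy, which is compatible with ColE1-type plasmids. Selection is by chloramphenicol, through the cat gene (chloramphenicol acetyltransferase) driven by its own promoter. The recorded insert is a LacZα cassette, annotated as a CAP binding site, lac promoter and lac operator, followed by a pUC18/19-type multiple cloning site and a LacZα coding fragment, with a short residual piece of lacI upstream. In vectors of this kind, such a cassette normally acts as a replaceable placeholder. Successful assembly displaces it, so recombinant colonies can be told from parental ones by blue/white screening in an α-complementing host. The record names the cassette but does not describe this use explicitly. The remaining annotations are short fragments of the pBR322 bom region and the RSF origin, which look like partial sequence matches or backbone remnants rather than functional elements. The vector serves as a recipient for assembling multiple DNA parts or subassemblies into larger constructs.
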