Addgene plasmid #114223: pMXLC_dFe
Purpose: POC12359, MetClo assembly vector with p15A replication origin and chloramphenicol resistance for BsaI-based MetClo, adaptor sequence type d-e
Depositing lab: Christopher A. O'Callaghan. Depositing organization: University of Oxford. Publication: MetClo: methylase-assisted hierarchical DNA assembly using a single type IIS restriction enzyme. Lin D, O'Callaghan CA. Nucleic Acids Res. 2018 Jul 9. pii: 5050631. doi: 10.1093/nar/gky596. PubMed 29986052.
Backbone
  Vector backbone: pMXLC
  Vector type: Synthetic Biology
Growth in bacteria
  Bacterial resistance: Chloramphenicol, 25 μg/mL
  Growth temperature: 37°C
  Growth strain: DH5alpha
  Copy number: Low Copy
Gene/Insert
  Gene/Insert name: LacZalpha
  Species: Synthetic
  Cloning method: Restriction Enzyme; 5′ cloning site unknown (unknown if destroyed)
Terms and licenses: Academic/Nonprofit Terms; Industry Terms: Not Available to Industry
How to cite: pMXLC_dFe was a gift from Christopher A. O'Callaghan (Addgene plasmid # 114223 ; http://n2t.net/addgene:114223 ; RRID:Addgene_114223)
